>Addgene plasmid #57353 | mEos2-Calreticulin-N-10 | depositor partial sequence | sequence record 88489 | insert sequence
GCATTGCTAGTGACGTCAGATCCGCTAGCGCTACCGGACTCAGATCTCGAGGCCACCATGCTGCTATCCG
TGCCGCTGCTGCTCGGCCTCCTCGGCCTGGCCGTCGCCGAGCCTGCCGTCTACTTCAAGGAGCAGTTTCT
GGACGGAGACGGGTGGACTTCCCGCTGGATCGAATCCAAACACAAGTCAGATTTTGGCAAATTCGTTCTC
AGTTCCGGCAAGTTCTACGGTGACGAGGAGAAAGATAAAGGTTTGCAGACAAGCCAGGATGCACGCTTTT
ATGCTCTGTCGGCCAGTTTCGAGCCTTTCAGCAACAAAGGCCAGACGCTGGTGGTGCAGTTCACGGTGAA
ACATGAGCAGAACATCGACTGTGGGGGCGGCTATGTGAAGCTGTTTCCTAATAGTTTGGACCAGACAGAC
ATGCACGGAGACTCAGAATACAACATCATGTTTGGTCCCGACATCTGTGGCCCTGGCACCAAGAAGGTTC
ATGTCATCTTCAACTACAAGGGCAAGAACGTGCTGATCAACAAGGACATCCGTTGCAAGGATGATGAGTT
TACACACCTGTACACACTGATTGTGCGGCCAGACAACACCTATGAGGTGAAGATTGACAACAGCCAGGTG
GAGTCCGGCTCCTTGGAAGACGATTGGGACTTCCTGCCACCCAAGAAGATAAAGGATCCTGATGCTTCAA
AACCGGAAGACTGGGATGAGCGGGCCAAGATCGATGATCCCACAGACTCCAAGCCTGAGGACTGGGACAA
GCCCGAGCATATCCCTGACCCTGATGCTAAGAAGCCCGAGGACTGGGATGAAGAGATGGACGGAGAGTGG
GAACCCCCAGTGATTCAGAACCCTGAGTACAAGGGTGAGTGGAAGCCCCGGCAGATCGACAACCCAGATT
ACAAGGGCACTTGGATCCACCCAGAAATTGACAACCCCGAGTATTCTCCCGATCCCAGTATCTATGCCTA
TGATAACTTTGGCGTGCTGGGCCTGGACCTCTGGCAGGTCAAGTCTGGCACCATCTTTGACAACTTCCTC
ATCACCAACGATGAGGCATACGCTGAGGAGTTTGGCAACGAGACGTGGGGCGTAACAAAGGCAGCAGAGA
AACAAATGAAGGACAAACAGGACGAGGAGCAGAGGCTTAAGGAGGAGGAAGAAGACAAGAAACGCAAAGA
GGAGGAGGAGGCAGAGGACAAGGAGGATGATGAGGACAAAGATGAGGATGAGGAGGATGAGGAGGACAAG
GAGGAAGATGAGGAGGAAGATGTCCCCGGCCAGGCCAAGGACGAGCTGGCATCCGGGGGTGCGTCAGGCG
GCAGCGGATCTGGACCGGTCGCCACCATGAGTGCGATTAAGCCAGACATGAAGATCAAACTCCGTATGGA
AGGCAACGTAAACGGGCACCACTTTGTGATCGACGGAGATGGTACAGGCAAGCCTTTTGAGGGAAAACAG
AGTATGGATCTTGAAGTCAAAGAGGGCGGACCTCTGCCTTTTGCCTTTGATATCCTGACCACTGCATTCC
ATTACGGCAACAGGGTATTCGCCAAATATCCAGACAACATACAAGACTATTTTAAGCAGTCGTTTCCTAA
GGGGTATTCGTGGGAACGAAGCTTGACTTTCGAAGACGGGGGCATTTGCATTGCCAGAAACGACATAACA
ATGGAAGGGGACACTTTCTATAATAAAGTTCGATTTTATGGTACCAACTTTCCCGCCAATGGTCCAGTTA
TGCAGAAGAAGACGCTGAAATGGGAGCCCTCCACTGAGAAAATGTATGTGCGTGATGGAGTGCTGACGGG
TGATATTCATATGGCTTTGTTGCTTGAAGGAAATGCCCATTACCGATGTGACTTCAGAACTACTTACAAA
GCTAAGGAGAAGGGTGTCAAGTTACCAGGCTACCACTTTGTGGACCACTGCATTGAGATTTTAAGCCATG
ACAAAGATTACAACAAGGTTAAGCTGTATGAGCATGCTGTTGCTCATTCTGGATTGCCTGACAATGCCAG
ACGATAAGCGGCCGCGACTCTAGATCATAATCAGCCATACCACATTGTAGAGTTTCG
