>Addgene plasmid #57353 | mEos2-Calreticulin-N-10 | addgene partial sequence | sequence record 108777 | CMV-F 5'-CGCAAATGGGCGGTAGGCGTG-3'
GCAGAGCTGGTTTAGTGAACCGTCAGATCCGCTAGCGCTACCGGACTCAGATCTCGAGGCCACCATGCTG
CTATCCGTGCCGCTGCTGCTCGGCCTCCTCGGCCTGGCCGTCGCCGAGCCTGCCGTCTACTTCAAGGAGC
AGTTTCTGGACGGAGACGGGTGGACTTCCCGCTGGATCGAATCCAAACACAAGTCAGATTTTGGCAAATT
CGTTCTCAGTTCCGGCAAGTTCTACGGTGACGAGGAGAAAGATAAAGGTTTGCAGACAAGCCAGGATGCA
CGCTTTTATGCTCTGTCGGCCAGTTTCGAGCCTTTCAGCAACAAAGGCCAGACGCTGGTGGTGCAGTTCA
CGGTGAAACATGAGCAGAACATCGACTGTGGGGGCGGCTATGTGAAGCTGTTTCCTAATAGTTTGGACCA
GACAGACATGCACGGAGACTCAGAATACAACATCATGTTTGGTCCCGACATCTGTGGCCCTGGCACCAAG
AAGGTTCATGTCATCTTCAACTACAAGGGCAAGAACGTGCTGATCAACAAGGACATCCGTTGCAAGGATG
ATGAGTTTACACACCTGTACACACTGATTGTGCGGCCAGACAACACCTATGAGGTGAAGATTGACAACAG
CCAGGTGGAGTCCGGCTCCTTGGAAGACGATTGGGACTTCCTGCCACCCAAGAAGATAAAGGATCCTGAT
GCTTCAAAACCGGAAGACTGGGATGAGCGGGCCAAGATCGATGATCCCACAGACTCCAAGCCTGAGGACT
GGGACAAGCCCGAGCATATCCCTGACCCTGATGCTAAGAAGCCCGAGGACTGGGATGAAGAGATGGACGG
AGAGTGGGAACCCCCAGTGATTCAGAACCCTGAGTACAAGGGTGAGTGGAA
