>Addgene plasmid #57353 | mEos2-Calreticulin-N-10 | addgene partial sequence | sequence record 109502 | SV40pA-R 5'-GAAATTTGTGATGCTATTGC-3'
CAACAACAATTGCATTCATTTTATGTTTCAGGTTCAGGGGGAGGTGTGGGAGGTTTTTTAAAGCAAGTAA
AACCTCTACAAATGTGGTATGGCTGATTATGATCTAGAGTCGCGGCCGCTTATCGTCTGGCATTGTCAGG
CAATCCAGAATGAGCAACAGCATGCTCATACAGCTTAACCTTGTTGTAATCTTTGTCATGGCTTAAAATC
TCAATGCAGTGGTCCACAAAGTGGTAGCCTGGTAACTTGACACCCTTCTCCTTAGCTTTGTAAGTAGTTC
TGAAGTCACATCGGTAATGGGCATTTCCTTCAAGCAACAAAGCCATATGAATATCACCCGTCAGCACTCC
ATCACGCACATACATTTTCTCAGTGGAGGGCTCCCATTTCAGCGTCTTCTTCTGCATAACTGGACCATTG
GCGGGAAAGTTGGTACCATAAAATCGAACTTTATTATAGAAAGTGTCCCCTTCCATTGTTATGTCGTTTC
TGGCAATGCAAATGCCCCCGTCTTCGAAAGTCAAGCTTCGTTCCCACGAATACCCCTTAGGAAACGACTG
CTTAAAATAGTCTTGTATGTTGTCTGGATATTTGGCGAATACCCTGTTGCCGTAATGGAATGCAGTGGTC
AGGATATCAAAGGCAAAAGGCAGAGGTCCGCCCTCTTTGACTTCAAGATCCATACTCTGTTTTCCCTCAA
AAGGCTTGCCTGTACCATCTCCGTCGATCACAAAGTGGTGCCCGTTTACGTTGCCTTCCATACGGAGTTT
GATCTTCAT
