[The description below was written by a language model from this plasmid's Addgene catalogue record.]
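Description:
mEos2-Calreticulin-N-10 is a mammalian expression plasmid built on the mEos2-N1 backbone, an N1-style fusion vector in which the gene of interest is placed upstream of the fluorescent protein coding sequence. It is maintained in E. coli as a high-copy plasmid under kanamycin selection. It also carries a neomycin resistance marker, so transfected mammalian cells can be selected with G418. No feature table accompanies the record, so the origin of replication and the polyadenylation elements are not explicitly listed. The use of an SV40 polyA reverse sequencing primer does suggest an SV40 polyadenylation signal downstream of the fusion.

The insert is human calreticulin (CALR), a resident protein of the endoplasmic reticulum lumen, expressed from the CMV promoter. mEos2 is fused at its C terminus, contributed by the backbone. The record does not say how much of the calreticulin coding sequence is included or how ER retention is preserved in the fusion. The "10" in the name may refer to a linker length, but this is not stated either.

mEos2 is a monomeric green-to-red photoconvertible fluorescent protein. The two excitation/emission pairs recorded, 505/516 nm and 569/581 nm, correspond to its unconverted green and converted red states. The stated purpose is labelling of the endoplasmic reticulum. This makes the construct suitable as an ER marker in live or fixed mammalian cells, and photoconversion allows optical highlighting and tracking of a labelled protein population. The same property supports localization-based super-resolution imaging of ER structure.
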