Addgene plasmid #57353: mEos2-Calreticulin-N-10
Purpose: Localization: Endoplasmic Reticulum, Excitation: 505 / 569, Emission: 516 / 581
Depositing lab: Michael Davidson. Depositing organization: Florida State University, Tallahassee. Publication: A bright and photostable photoconvertible fluorescent protein. McKinney SA, Murphy CS, Hazelwood KL, Davidson MW, Looger LL. Nat Methods. 2009 Feb . 6(2):131-3. 10.1038/nmeth.1296 PubMed 19169260.
Backbone
  Vector backbone: mEos2-N1
  Backbone size w/o insert (bp): 4750
  Vector type: Mammalian Expression
  Selectable markers: Neomycin (select with G418)
Growth in bacteria
  Bacterial resistance: Kanamycin, 50 μg/mL
  Growth temperature: 37°C
  Growth strain: DH5alpha
  Copy number: High Copy
Gene/Insert
  Gene/Insert name: Calreticulin (alt name: NM_004343.2)
  Species: H. sapiens (human)
  Entrez Gene: CALR (a.k.a. CALR1, CRT, HEL-S-99n, RO, SSA, cC1qR)
  Promoter: CMV
  Tag / fusion protein: mEos2 (C terminal on backbone)
  Cloning method: Unknown
  Sequencing primers: 5′ CMV-F; 3′ SV40pA-R
Terms and licenses: Academic/Nonprofit Terms; Industry Terms
Depositor comments: . Excitation = 505 / 569; Emission = 516 / 581
How to cite: mEos2-Calreticulin-N-10 was a gift from Michael Davidson (Addgene plasmid # 57353 ; http://n2t.net/addgene:57353 ; RRID:Addgene_57353)
